LOCUS       Exported 5941 bp ds-DNA circular SYN 26-SEP-2018
DEFINITION  synthetic circular DNA
ACCESSION   .
VERSION     .
KEYWORDS    .
SOURCE      synthetic DNA construct
  ORGANISM  synthetic DNA construct
REFERENCE   1 (bases 1 to 5941)
  AUTHORS   Rui Lin
  TITLE     Direct Submission
  JOURNAL   Exported Sep 27, 2018 from SnapGene Viewer 4.2.5
            http://www.snapgene.com
FEATURES             Location/Qualifiers
     source          1..5941
                     /organism="synthetic DNA construct"
                     /mol_type="other DNA"
     repeat_region   1..141
                     /label=AAV2 ITR
                     /note="inverted terminal repeat of adeno-associated virus
                     serotype 2"
     promoter        159..473
                     /label=tight TRE promoter
                     /note="Tet-responsive promoter PTight, consisting of seven
                     tet operator sequences followed by the minimal CMV
                     promoter"
     protein_bind    167..185
                     /gene="tetO"
                     /label=tet operator
                     /bound_moiety="tetracycline repressor TetR"
                     /note="bacterial operator O2 for the tetR and tetA genes"
     protein_bind    203..221
                     /gene="tetO"
                     /label=tet operator
                     /bound_moiety="tetracycline repressor TetR"
                     /note="bacterial operator O2 for the tetR and tetA genes"
     protein_bind    238..256
                     /gene="tetO"
                     /label=tet operator
                     /bound_moiety="tetracycline repressor TetR"
                     /note="bacterial operator O2 for the tetR and tetA genes"
     protein_bind    274..292
                     /gene="tetO"
                     /label=tet operator
                     /bound_moiety="tetracycline repressor TetR"
                     /note="bacterial operator O2 for the tetR and tetA genes"
     protein_bind    310..328
                     /gene="tetO"
                     /label=tet operator
                     /bound_moiety="tetracycline repressor TetR"
                     /note="bacterial operator O2 for the tetR and tetA genes"
     protein_bind    345..363
                     /gene="tetO"
                     /label=tet operator
                     /bound_moiety="tetracycline repressor TetR"
                     /note="bacterial operator O2 for the tetR and tetA genes"
     protein_bind    381..399
                     /gene="tetO"
                     /label=tet operator
                     /bound_moiety="tetracycline repressor TetR"
                     /note="bacterial operator O2 for the tetR and tetA genes"
     protein_bind    502..535
                     /label=lox2272
                     /bound_moiety="Cre recombinase"
                     /note="Cre-mediated recombination occurs in the 8-bp core
                     sequence (GGATACTT). lox2272 sites are compatible with each
                     other, but incompatible with loxP or loxN sites."
     protein_bind    586..619
                     /label=loxP
                     /bound_moiety="Cre recombinase"
                     /note="Cre-mediated recombination occurs in the 8-bp core
                     sequence (GCATACAT)."
     CDS             complement(628..1926)
                     /codon_start=1
                     /product="nuclear-targeted site-specific recombinase"
                     /label=FLPo
                     /note="FLPo is a mouse codon-optimized fusion between the
                     SV40 nuclear localization signal and a thermostable version
                     of the Saccharomyces cerevisiae site-specific recombinase
                     FLP. Recombination occurs at FRT sequences."
                     /translation="MAPKKKRKVMSQFDILCKTPPKVLVRQFVERFERPSGEKIASCAA
                     ELTYLCWMITHNGTAIKRATFMSYNTIISNSLSFDIVNKSLQFKYKTQKATILEASLKK
                     LIPAWEFTIIPYNGQKHQSDITDIVSSLQLQFESSEEADKGNSHSKKMLKALLSEGESI
                     WEITEKILNSFEYTSRFTKTKTLYQFLFLATFINCGRFSDIKNVDPKSFKLVQNKYLGV
                     IIQCLVTETKTSVSRHIYFFSARGRIDPLVYLDEFLRNSEPVLKRVNRTGNSSSNKQEY
                     QLLKDNLVRSYNKALKKNAPYPIFAIKNGPKSHIGRHLMTSFLSMKGLTELTNVVGNWS
                     DKRASAVARTTYTHQITAIPDHYFALVSRYYAYDPISKEMIALKDETNPIEEWQHIEQL
                     KGSAEGSIRYPAWNGIISQEVLDYLSSYINRRI"
     protein_bind    complement(1939..1972)
                     /label=lox2272
                     /bound_moiety="Cre recombinase"
                     /note="Cre-mediated recombination occurs in the 8-bp core
                     sequence (GGATACTT). lox2272 sites are compatible with each
                     other, but incompatible with loxP or loxN sites."
     protein_bind    complement(2023..2056)
                     /label=loxP
                     /bound_moiety="Cre recombinase"
                     /note="Cre-mediated recombination occurs in the 8-bp core
                     sequence (GCATACAT)."
     misc_feature    2071..2679
                     /label=WPRE
     polyA_signal    2688..3164
                     /label=hGH poly(A) signal
                     /note="human growth hormone polyadenylation signal"
     repeat_region   3204..3344
                     /label=AAV2 ITR
                     /note="inverted terminal repeat of adeno-associated virus
                     serotype 2"
     rep_origin      3419..3874
                     /direction=RIGHT
                     /label=f1 ori
                     /note="f1 bacteriophage origin of replication; arrow
                     indicates direction of (+) strand synthesis"
     promoter        4156..4260
                     /gene="bla"
                     /label=AmpR promoter
     CDS             4261..5121
                     /codon_start=1
                     /gene="bla"
                     /product="beta-lactamase"
                     /label=AmpR
                     /note="confers resistance to ampicillin, carbenicillin, and
                     related antibiotics"
                     /translation="MSIQHFRVALIPFFAAFCLPVFAHPETLVKVKDAEDQLGARVGYI
                     ELDLNSGKILESFRPEERFPMMSTFKVLLCGAVLSRIDAGQEQLGRRIHYSQNDLVEYS
                     PVTEKHLTDGMTVRELCSAAITMSDNTAANLLLTTIGGPKELTAFLHNMGDHVTRLDRW
                     EPELNEAIPNDERDTTMPVAMATTLRKLLTGELLTLASRQQLIDWMEADKVAGPLLRSA
                     LPAGWFIADKSGAGERGSRGIIAALGPDGKPSRIVVIYTTGSQATMDERNRQIAEIGAS
                     LIKHW"
     rep_origin      5292..5880
                     /direction=RIGHT
                     /label=ori
                     /note="high-copy-number ColE1/pMB1/pBR322/pUC origin of
                     replication"
ORIGIN
        1 cctgcaggca gctgcgcgct cgctcgctca ctgaggccgc ccgggcaaag cccgggcgtc
       61 gggcgacctt tggtcgcccg gcctcagtga gcgagcgagc gcgcagagag ggagtggcca
      121 actccatcac taggggttcc tgcggccgca cgcgtctcga gtttactccc tatcagtgat
      181 agagaacgta tgtcgagttt actccctatc agtgatagag aacgatgtcg agtttactcc
      241 ctatcagtga tagagaacgt atgtcgagtt tactccctat cagtgataga gaacgtatgt
      301 cgagtttact ccctatcagt gatagagaac gtatgtcgag tttatcccta tcagtgatag
      361 agaacgtatg tcgagtttac tccctatcag tgatagagaa cgtatgtcga ggtaggcgtg
      421 tacggtggga ggcctatata agcagagctc gtttagtgaa ccgtcagatc gcctggagaa
      481 ttctctagag tcgactccgg aataacttcg tataggatac tttatacgaa gttatgcaga
      541 atggtagctg gattgtagct gctattagca atatgaaacc tcttaataac ttcgtatagc
      601 atacattata cgaagttatg gcgcgcctca gatccgcctg ttgatgtagc tgctcaggta
      661 gtccagcacc tcctggctga tgatgccgtt ccaggcgggg tatctgatgc tgccctcggc
      721 gctgcccttc agctgctcga tgtgctgcca ctcctcgatg gggttggtct cgtccttcag
      781 ggcgatcatc tccttgctga tggggtcgta ggcgtagtac ctggacacca gggcgaagta
      841 gtggtcgggg atggcggtga tctggtgggt gtaggtggtc ctggccacgg cggaggccct
      901 cttgtcgctc cagttgccca ccacgtttgt cagctcggtc aggcccttca tgctcagaaa
      961 gctggtcatc aggtgcctgc cgatgtggct cttagggccg ttcttgatag cgaagatggg
     1021 gtagggggcg ttcttcttca gggccttgtt gtagctgcgc accaggttgt ccttcagcag
     1081 ctggtactcc tgcttgttgc tgctgctgtt gccggtcctg ttcactctct tcagcacggg
     1141 ctcgctgttc ctcaggaact cgtccaggta caccaggggg tcgatcctgc ctctggcgct
     1201 gaaaaagtag atgtgcctgg acacgcttgt cttggtctcg gtcaccaggc actgaatgat
     1261 cacgcccagg tacttgttct gcaccagctt gaagctcttg gggtccacgt tcttgatgtc
     1321 gctgaacctg ccgcagttga tgaatgtggc caggaacagg aactggtaca gggtcttggt
     1381 cttggtgaac ctgctggtgt actcgaagct gttcaggatc ttctcggtga tctcccagat
     1441 gctctcgccc tcggacagca gggccttcag catcttcttg ctgtggctgt tgcccttgtc
     1501 ggcctcctcg ctgctctcga actgcagctg caggctggac acgatgtcgg tgatgtcgct
     1561 ctggtgcttc tggccgttgt aagggatgat ggtgaactcc caggcgggga tcagcttctt
     1621 caggctggcc tccaggatgg tggccttctg ggtcttgtac ttgaactgca ggctcttgtt
     1681 cacgatgtcg aagctcaggc tgttgctgat gatggtgttg tagctcatga aggtggccct
     1741 cttgatggcg gtgccgttgt gggtgatcat ccagcacagg taggtcagct cggcggcaca
     1801 gctggcgatc ttctcgccgc tgggcctctc gaatctctcc acgaactgcc gcaccagcac
     1861 cttggggggg gtcttgcaca ggatgtcgaa ctggctcatc accttcctct tcttcttagg
     1921 agccatggtg gcgctagcat aacttcgtat aaagtatcct atacgaagtt atttgcctta
     1981 acccagaaat tatcactgtt attctttaga atggtgcaaa gaataacttc gtataatgta
     2041 tgctatacga agttatgaat tcgatatcaa gcttatcgat aatcaacctc tggattacaa
     2101 aatttgtgaa agattgactg gtattcttaa ctatgttgct ccttttacgc tatgtggata
     2161 cgctgcttta atgcctttgt atcatgctat tgcttcccgt atggctttca ttttctcctc
     2221 cttgtataaa tcctggttgc tgtctcttta tgaggagttg tggcccgttg tcaggcaacg
     2281 tggcgtggtg tgcactgtgt ttgctgacgc aacccccact ggttggggca ttgccaccac
     2341 ctgtcagctc ctttccggga ctttcgcttt ccccctccct attgccacgg cggaactcat
     2401 cgccgcctgc cttgcccgct gctggacagg ggctcggctg ttgggcactg acaattccgt
     2461 ggtgttgtcg gggaaatcat cgtcctttcc ttggctgctc gcctatgttg ccacctggat
     2521 tctgcgcggg acgtccttct gctacgtccc ttcggccctc aatccagcgg accttccttc
     2581 ccgcggcctg ctgccggctc tgcggcctct tccgcgtctt cgccttcgcc ctcagacgag
     2641 tcggatctcc ctttgggccg cctccccgca tcgataccga gatctacggg tggcatccct
     2701 gtgacccctc cccagtgcct ctcctggccc tggaagttgc cactccagtg cccaccagcc
     2761 ttgtcctaat aaaattaagt tgcatcattt tgtctgacta ggtgtccttc tataatatta
     2821 tggggtggag gggggtggta tggagcaagg ggcaagttgg gaagacaacc tgtagggcct
     2881 gcggggtcta ttgggaacca agctggagtg cagtggcaca atcttggctc actgcaatct
     2941 ccgcctcctg ggttcaagcg attctcctgc ctcagcctcc cgagttgttg ggattccagg
     3001 catgcatgac caggctcagc taatttttgt ttttttggta gagacggggt ttcaccatat
     3061 tggccaggct ggtctccaac tcctaatctc aggtgatcta cccaccttgg cctcccaaat
     3121 tgctgggatt acaggcgtga accactgctc ccttccctgt ccttctgatt ttgtaggtaa
     3181 ccacgtgcgg accgagcggc cgcaggaacc cctagtgatg gagttggcca ctccctctct
     3241 gcgcgctcgc tcgctcactg aggccgggcg accaaaggtc gcccgacgcc cgggctttgc
     3301 ccgggcggcc tcagtgagcg agcgagcgcg cagctgcctg caggggcgcc tgatgcggta
     3361 ttttctcctt acgcatctgt gcggtatttc acaccgcata nnnnnnnnnn nnnnnnnnnn
     3421 nnnnnnnnnn nnnnnnnnnn nnnnnnnnnn nnnnnnnnnn nnnnnnnnnn nnnnnnnnnn
     3481 nnnnnnnnnn nnnnnnnnnn nnnnnnnnnn nnnnnnnnnn nnnnnnnnnn nnnnnnnnnn
     3541 nncnnnnnnn nnnnnnnnnn nnnnnnnnnn nnnnnnnnnn nnnnnnnnnn nnnnnnnnnn
     3601 nnnnnnnnnn nnnnnnnnnn nnnnnnnnnn nnnnnnnnnn nnnnnnnnnn nnnnnnnnnn
     3661 nnnnnnnnnn nnnnnnnnnn nnnncctttg acgttggagt ccacgttctt taatagtgga
     3721 ctcttgttcc aaactggaac aacactcaac cctatctcgg gctattcttt tgatttataa
     3781 gggattttgc cgatttcggc ctattggtta aaaaatgagc tgatttaaca aaaatttaac
     3841 gcgaatttta acaaaatatt aacgtttaca attttatggt gcactctcag tacaatctgc
     3901 tctgatgccg catagttaag ccagccccga cacccgccaa cacccgctga cgcgccctga
     3961 cgggcttgtc tgctcccggc atccgcttac agacaagctg tgaccgtctc cgggagctgc
     4021 atgtgtcaga ggttttcacc gtcatcaccg aaacgcgcga gacgaaaggg cctcgtgata
     4081 cgcctatttt tataggttaa tgtcatgata ataatggttt cttagacgtc aggtggcact
     4141 tttcggggaa atgtgcgcgg aacccctatt tgtttatttt tctaaataca ttcaaatatg
     4201 tatccgctca tgagacaata accctgataa atgcttcaat aatattgaaa aaggaagagt
     4261 atgagtattc aacatttccg tgtcgccctt attccctttt ttgcggcatt ttgccttcct
     4321 gtttttgctc acccagaaac gctggtgaaa gtaaaagatg ctgaagatca gttgggtgca
     4381 cgagtgggtt acatcgaact ggatctcaac agcggtaaga tccttgagag ttttcgcccc
     4441 gaagaacgtt ttccaatgat gagcactttt aaagttctgc tatgtggcgc ggtattatcc
     4501 cgtattgacg ccgggcaaga gcaactcggt cgccgcatac actattctca gaatgacttg
     4561 gttgagtact caccagtcac agaaaagcat cttacggatg gcatgacagt aagagaatta
     4621 tgcagtgctg ccataaccat gagtgataac actgcggcca acttacttct gacaacgatc
     4681 ggaggaccga aggagctaac cgcttttttg cacaacatgg gggatcatgt aactcgcctt
     4741 gatcgttggg aaccggagct gaatgaagcc ataccaaacg acgagcgtga caccacgatg
     4801 cctgtagcaa tggcaacaac gttgcgcaaa ctattaactg gcgaactact tactctagct
     4861 tcccggcaac aattaataga ctggatggag gcggataaag ttgcaggacc acttctgcgc
     4921 tcggcccttc cggctggctg gtttattgct gataaatctg gagccggtga gcgtgggtct
     4981 cgcggtatca ttgcagcact ggggccagat ggtaagccct cccgtatcgt agttatctac
     5041 acgacgggga gtcaggcaac tatggatgaa cgaaatagac agatcgctga gataggtgcc
     5101 tcactgatta agcattggta actgtcagac caagtttact catatatact ttagattgat
     5161 ttaaaacttc atttttaatt taaaaggatc taggtgaaga tcctttttga taatctcatg
     5221 accaaaatcc cttaacgtga gttttcgttc cactgagcgt cagaccccgt agaaaagatc
     5281 aaaggatctt cttgagatcc tttttttctg cgcgtaatct gctgcttgca aacaaaaaaa
     5341 ccaccgctac cagcggtggt ttgtttgccg gatcaagagc taccaactct ttttccgaag
     5401 gtaactggct tcagcagagc gcagatacca aatactgtcc ttctagtgta gccgtagtta
     5461 ggccaccact tcaagaactc tgtagcaccg cctacatacc tcgctctgct aatcctgtta
     5521 ccagtggctg ctgccagtgg cgataagtcg tgtcttaccg ggttggactc aagacgatag
     5581 ttaccggata aggcgcagcg gtcgggctga acggggggtt cgtgcacaca gcccagcttg
     5641 gagcgaacga cctacaccga actgagatac ctacagcgtg agctatgaga aagcgccacg
     5701 cttcccgaag ggagaaaggc ggacaggtat ccggtaagcg gcagggtcgg aacaggagag
     5761 cgcacgaggg agcttccagg gggaaacgcc tggtatcttt atagtcctgt cgggtttcgc
     5821 cacctctgac ttgagcgtcg atttttgtga tgctcgtcag gggggcggag cctatggaaa
     5881 aacgccagca acgcggcctt tttacggttc ctggcctttt gctggccttt tgctcacatg
     5941 t
//
