>Addgene plasmid #118027 | pAAV-TRE-DIO-FLPo | addgene full sequence | sequence record 234735 | Addgene NGS Result
CCTGCAGGCAGCTGCGCGCTCGCTCGCTCACTGAGGCCGCCCGGGCGTCGGGCGACCTTTGGTCGCCCGG
CCTCAGTGAGCGAGCGAGCGCGCAGAGAGGGAGTGGCCAACTCCATCACTAGGGGTTCCTGCGGCCGCAC
GCGTCTCGAGTTTACTCCCTATCAGTGATAGAGAACGTATGTCGAGTTTACTCCCTATCAGTGATAGAGA
ACGATGTCGAGTTTACTCCCTATCAGTGATAGAGAACGTATGTCGAGTTTACTCCCTATCAGTGATAGAG
AACGTATGTCGAGTTTACTCCCTATCAGTGATAGAGAACGTATGTCGAGTTTATCCCTATCAGTGATAGA
GAACGTATGTCGAGTTTACTCCCTATCAGTGATAGAGAACGTATGTCGAGGTAGGCGTGTACGGTGGGAG
GCCTATATAAGCAGAGCTCGTTTAGTGAACCGTCAGATCGCCTGGAGAATTCTCTAGAGTCGACTCCGGA
ATAACTTCGTATAGGATACTTTATACGAAGTTATGCAGAATGGTAGCTGGATTGTAGCTGCTATTAGCAA
TATGAAACCTCTTAATAACTTCGTATAGCATACATTATACGAAGTTATGGCGCGCCTCAGATCCGCCTGT
TGATGTAGCTGCTCAGGTAGTCCAGCACCTCCTGGCTGATGATGCCGTTCCAGGCGGGGTATCTGATGCT
GCCCTCGGCGCTGCCCTTCAGCTGCTCGATGTGCTGCCACTCCTCGATGGGGTTGGTCTCGTCCTTCAGG
GCGATCATCTCCTTGCTGATGGGGTCGTAGGCGTAGTACCTGGACACCAGGGCGAAGTAGTGGTCGGGGA
TGGCGGTGATCTGGTGGGTGTAGGTGGTCCTGGCCACGGCGGAGGCCCTCTTGTCGCTCCAGTTGCCCAC
CACGTTTGTCAGCTCGGTCAGGCCCTTCATGCTCAGAAAGCTGGTCATCAGGTGCCTGCCGATGTGGCTC
TTAGGGCCGTTCTTGATAGCGAAGATGGGGTAGGGGGCGTTCTTCTTCAGGGCCTTGTTGTAGCTGCGCA
CCAGGTTGTCCTTCAGCAGCTGGTACTCCTGCTTGTTGCTGCTGCTGTTGCCGGTCCTGTTCACTCTCTT
CAGCACGGGCTCGCTGTTCCTCAGGAACTCGTCCAGGTACACCAGGGGGTCGATCCTGCCTCTGGCGCTG
AAAAAGTAGATGTGCCTGGACACGCTTGTCTTGGTCTCGGTCACCAGGCACTGAATGATCACGCCCAGGT
ACTTGTTCTGCACCAGCTTGAAGCTCTTGGGGTCCACGTTCTTGATGTCGCTGAACCTGCCGCAGTTGAT
GAATGTGGCCAGGAACAGGAACTGGTACAGGGTCTTGGTCTTGGTGAACCTGCTGGTGTACTCGAAGCTG
TTCAGGATCTTCTCGGTGATCTCCCAGATGCTCTCGCCCTCGGACAGCAGGGCCTTCAGCATCTTCTTGC
TGTGGCTGTTGCCCTTGTCGGCCTCCTCGCTGCTCTCGAACTGCAGCTGCAGGCTGGACACGATGTCGGT
GATGTCGCTCTGGTGCTTCTGGCCGTTGTAAGGGATGATGGTGAACTCCCAGGCGGGGATCAGCTTCTTC
AGGCTGGCCTCCAGGATGGTGGCCTTCTGGGTCTTGTACTTGAACTGCAGGCTCTTGTTCACGATGTCGA
AGCTCAGGCTGTTGCTGATGATGGTGTTGTAGCTCATGAAGGTGGCCCTCTTGATGGCGGTGCCGTTGTG
GGTGATCATCCAGCACAGGTAGGTCAGCTCGGCGGCACAGCTGGCGATCTTCTCGCCGCTGGGCCTCTCG
AATCTCTCCACGAACTGCCGCACCAGCACCTTGGGGGGGGTCTTGCACAGGATGTCGAACTGGCTCATCA
CCTTCCTCTTCTTCTTAGGAGCCATGGTGGCGCTAGCATAACTTCGTATAAAGTATCCTATACGAAGTTA
TTTGCCTTAACCCAGAAATTATCACTGTTATTCTTTAGAATGGTGCAAAGAATAACTTCGTATAATGTAT
GCTATACGAAGTTATGAATTCGATATCAAGCTTATCGATAATCAACCTCTGGATTACAAAATTTGTGAAA
GATTGACTGGTATTCTTAACTATGTTGCTCCTTTTACGCTATGTGGATACGCTGCTTTAATGCCTTTGTA
TCATGCTATTGCTTCCCGTATGGCTTTCATTTTCTCCTCCTTGTATAAATCCTGGTTGCTGTCTCTTTAT
GAGGAGTTGTGGCCCGTTGTCAGGCAACGTGGCGTGGTGTGCACTGTGTTTGCTGACGCAACCCCCACTG
GTTGGGGCATTGCCACCACCTGTCAGCTCCTTTCCGGGACTTTCGCTTTCCCCCTCCCTATTGCCACGGC
GGAACTCATCGCCGCCTGCCTTGCCCGCTGCTGGACAGGGGCTCGGCTGTTGGGCACTGACAATTCCGTG
GTGTTGTCGGGGAAATCATCGTCCTTTCCTTGGCTGCTCGCCTATGTTGCCACCTGGATTCTGCGCGGGA
CGTCCTTCTGCTACGTCCCTTCGGCCCTCAATCCAGCGGACCTTCCTTCCCGCGGCCTGCTGCCGGCTCT
GCGGCCTCTTCCGCGTCTTCGCCTTCGCCCTCAGACGAGTCGGATCTCCCTTTGGGCCGCCTCCCCGCAT
CGATACCGAGATCTACGGGTGGCATCCCTGTGACCCCTCCCCAGTGCCTCTCCTGGCCCTGGAAGTTGCC
ACTCCAGTGCCCACCAGCCTTGTCCTAATAAAATTAAGTTGCATCATTTTGTCTGACTAGGTGTCCTTCT
ATAATATTATGGGGTGGAGGGGGGTGGTATGGAGCAAGGGGCAAGTTGGGAAGACAACCTGTAGGGCCTG
CGGGGTCTATTGGGAACCAAGCTGGAGTGCAGTGGCACAATCTTGGCTCACTGCAATCTCCGCCTCCTGG
GTTCAAGCGATTCTCCTGCCTCAGCCTCCCGAGTTGTTGGGATTCCAGGCATGCATGACCAGGCTCAGCT
AATTTTTGTTTTTTTGGTAGAGACGGGGTTTCACCATATTGGCCAGGCTGGTCTCCAACTCCTAATCTCA
GGTGATCTACCCACCTTGGCCTCCCAAATTGCTGGGATTACAGGCGTGAACCACTGCTCCCTTCCCTGTC
CTTCTGATTTTGTAGGTAACCACGTGCGGACCGAGCGGCCGCAGGAACCCCTAGTGATGGAGTTGGCCAC
TCCCTCTCTGCGCGCTCGCTCGCTCACTGAGGCCGGGCGACCAAAGGTCGCCCGACGCCCGGGCTTTGCC
CGGGCGGCCTCAGTGAGCGAGCGAGCGCGCAGCTGCCTGCAGGGGCGCCTGATGCGGTATTTTCTCCTTA
CGCATCTGTGCGGTATTTCACACCGCATA
[95 nt withheld, positions 3390-3484]
T
[46 nt withheld, positions 3486-3531]
C
[141 nt withheld, positions 3533-3673]
CCTTTGACGTTGGAGTCCACGTTCTTTAATAGTGGACTCTTGTTCCAAACTGGAACAACACTCAACTCTA
TCTCGGGCTATTCTTTTGATTTATAAGGGATTTTGCCGATTTCGGTCTATTGGTTAAAAAATGAGCTGAT
TTAACAAAAATTTAACGCGAATTTTAACAAAATATTAACGTTTACAATTTTATGGTGCACTCTCAGTACA
ATCTGCTCTGATGCCGCATAGTTAAGCCAGCCCCGACACCCGCCAACACCCGCTGACGCGCCCTGACGGG
CTTGTCTGCTCCCGGCATCCGCTTACAGACAAGCTGTGACCGTCTCCGGGAGCTGCATGTGTCAGAGGTT
TTCACCGTCATCACCGAAACGCGCGAGACGAAAGGGCCTCGTGATACGCCTATTTTTATAGGTTAATGTC
ATGATAATAATGGTTTCTTAGACGTCAGGTGGCACTTTTCGGGGAAATGTGCGCGGAACCCCTATTTGTT
TATTTTTCTAAATACATTCAAATATGTATCCGCTCATGAGACAATAACCCTGATAAATGCTTCAATAATA
TTGAAAAAGGAAGAGTATGAGTATTCAACATTTCCGTGTCGCCCTTATTCCCTTTTTTGCGGCATTTTGC
CTTCCTGTTTTTGCTCACCCAGAAACGCTGGTGAAAGTAAAAGATGCTGAAGATCAGTTGGGTGCACGAG
TGGGTTACATCGAACTGGATCTCAACAGCGGTAAGATCCTTGAGAGTTTTCGCCCCGAAGAACGTTTTCC
AATGATGAGCACTTTTAAAGTTCTGCTATGTGGCGCGGTATTATCCCGTATTGACGCCGGGCAAGAGCAA
CTCGGTCGCCGCATACACTATTCTCAGAATGACTTGGTTGAGTACTCACCAGTCACAGAAAAGCATCTTA
CGGATGGCATGACAGTAAGAGAATTATGCAGTGCTGCCATAACCATGAGTGATAACACTGCGGCCAACTT
ACTTCTGACAACGATCGGAGGACCGAAGGAGCTAACCGCTTTTTTGCACAACATGGGGGATCATGTAACT
CGCCTTGATCGTTGGGAACCGGAGCTGAATGAAGCCATACCAAACGACGAGCGTGACACCACGATGCCTG
TAGCAATGGCAACAACGTTGCGCAAACTATTAACTGGCGAACTACTTACTCTAGCTTCCCGGCAACAATT
AATAGACTGGATGGAGGCGGATAAAGTTGCAGGACCACTTCTGCGCTCGGCCCTTCCGGCTGGCTGGTTT
ATTGCTGATAAATCTGGAGCCGGTGAGCGTGGGTCTCGCGGTATCATTGCAGCACTGGGGCCAGATGGTA
AGCCCTCCCGTATCGTAGTTATCTACACGACGGGGAGTCAGGCAACTATGGATGAACGAAATAGACAGAT
CGCTGAGATAGGTGCCTCACTGATTAAGCATTGGTAACTGTCAGACCAAGTTTACTCATATATACTTTAG
ATTGATTTAAAACTTCATTTTTAATTTAAAAGGATCTAGGTGAAGATCCTTTTTGATAATCTCATGACCA
AAATCCCTTAACGTGAGTTTTCGTTCCACTGAGCGTCAGACCCCGTAGAAAAGATCAAAGGATCTTCTTG
AGATCCTTTTTTTCTGCGCGTAATCTGCTGCTTGCAAACAAAAAAACCACCGCTACCAGCGGTGGTTTGT
TTGCCGGATCAAGAGCTACCAACTCTTTTTCCGAAGGTAACTGGCTTCAGCAGAGCGCAGATACCAAATA
CTGTTCTTCTAGTGTAGCCGTAGTTAGGCCACCACTTCAAGAACTCTGTAGCACCGCCTACATACCTCGC
TCTGCTAATCCTGTTACCAGTGGCTGCTGCCAGTGGCGATAAGTCGTGTCTTACCGGGTTGGACTCAAGA
CGATAGTTACCGGATAAGGCGCAGCGGTCGGGCTGAACGGGGGGTTCGTGCACACAGCCCAGCTTGGAGC
GAACGACCTACACCGAACTGAGATACCTACAGCGTGAGCTATGAGAAAGCGCCACGCTTCCCGAAGGGAG
AAAGGCGGACAGGTATCCGGTAAGCGGCAGGGTCGGAACAGGAGAGCGCACGAGGGAGCTTCCAGGGGGA
AACGCCTGGTATCTTTATAGTCCTGTCGGGTTTCGCCACCTCTGACTTGAGCGTCGATTTTTGTGATGCT
CGTCAGGGGGGCGGAGCCTATGGAAAAACGCCAGCAACGCGGCCTTTTTACGGTTCCTGGCCTTTTGCTG
GCCTTTTGCTCACATGT
Features (pLannotate 1.2.2; 21 found; start..end, strand, type, name):
     12..39      +  repeat_region  AAV2 ITR (fragment): inverted terminal repeat of adeno-associated virus serotype 2 inverted
     68..95      +  repeat_region  AAV2 ITR (fragment): inverted terminal repeat of adeno-associated virus serotype 2 inverted
    148..462     +  promoter       tight TRE promoter: Tet-responsive promoter PTight, consisting of seven tet operator sequences followed by the minimal CMV promoter
    491..524     +  protein_bind   lox2272: Cre-mediated recombination occurs in the 8-bp core sequence (GGATACTT). lox2272 sites are compatible with each other, but incompatible with loxP or loxN sites (Lee and Saito, 1988). Cre recombinase
    525..574     -  intron         β-globin intron (fragment): internally truncated intron from human β-globin
    575..608     +  protein_bind   loxP: Cre-mediated recombination occurs in the 8-bp core sequence (GCATACAT). Cre recombinase
    617..1915    -  CDS            FLPo: nuclear-targeted site-specific recombinase FLPo is a mouse codon-optimized fusion between the SV40 nuclear localization signal and a thermostable version of the Saccharomyces cerevisiae site-specific recombinase FLP. Recombination occurs at FRT sequences.
   1928..1961    -  protein_bind   lox2272: Cre-mediated recombination occurs in the 8-bp core sequence (GGATACTT). lox2272 sites are compatible with each other, but incompatible with loxP or loxN sites (Lee and Saito, 1988). Cre recombinase
   1962..2011    -  intron         β-globin intron (fragment): internally truncated intron from human β-globin
   2012..2045    -  protein_bind   loxP: Cre-mediated recombination occurs in the 8-bp core sequence (GCATACAT). Cre recombinase
   2046..2070    +  misc_feature   MCS (fragment): pBluescript multiple cloning site
   2070..2658    +  misc_feature   WPRE: woodchuck hepatitis virus posttranscriptional regulatory element
   2677..3153    +  polyA_signal   hGH poly(A) signal: human growth hormone polyadenylation signal
   3193..3333    +  repeat_region  AAV2 ITR: inverted terminal repeat of adeno-associated virus serotype 2 inverted
   3338..3389    -  misc_feature   bom (fragment): basis of mobility region from pBR322
   3408..3863    +  rep_origin     f1 ori (sequence partly withheld): f1 bacteriophage origin of replication; arrow indicates direction of (+) strand synthesis
   3864..3913    -  misc_feature   bom (fragment): basis of mobility region from pBR322
   4015..4050    -  CDS            rop (fragment): Rop protein, which maintains plasmids at low copy number; rop
   4145..4249    +  promoter       AmpR promoter: bla
   4250..5110    +  CDS            AmpR: β-lactamase; bla; confers resistance to ampicillin, carbenicillin, and related antibiotics
   5281..5869    +  rep_origin     ori: high-copy-number ColE1/pMB1/pBR322/pUC origin of replication
