[The description below was written by a language model from this plasmid's Addgene catalogue record, the feature table of its GenBank file and pLannotate feature annotations shown in this document.]
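Description:
pAAV-TRE-DIO-FLPo is an adeno-associated virus transfer plasmid built on a pAAV2 backbone, of about 5.9 kb, designed to deliver a doubly gated FLPo recombinase to mammalian neurons. In bacteria it is maintained through a high-copy ColE1/pUC-type origin and selected with ampicillin via the beta-lactamase gene; an f1 phage origin is also present. Two AAV2 inverted terminal repeats flank the expression cassette and define the segment that is packaged into AAV particles. The depositor's map shows both ITRs as full length. The repository's sequencing result is 11 nt shorter and annotates the left ITR only as fragments, a discrepancy the record does not explain.

Between the ITRs, a tight TRE promoter (seven tet operators upstream of a minimal CMV promoter) faces a DIO (double-floxed inverted orientation) cassette. The FLPo coding sequence, a mouse codon-optimized, nuclear-targeted, thermostable FLP, lies in the antisense orientation. It is bracketed by pairs of lox2272 and loxP sites arranged in opposing orientation. Cre recombinase inverts the cassette and then excises one site of each pair, locking FLPo in the sense orientation. A WPRE and the human growth hormone polyadenylation signal follow, enhancing transcript stability and 3' end processing.

FLPo output therefore requires Cre, which gives cell-type specificity, and activity at the TRE promoter, which normally depends on a tetracycline-controlled transactivator that this plasmid does not encode. The stated purpose is sparse, bright, cell-type-specific labeling, in the context of reconstructing single neurons brain-wide. The FRT-dependent reporter on which FLPo would presumably act is not described in the record.
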