Addgene plasmid #118027: pAAV-TRE-DIO-FLPo
Purpose: AAV vector for sparse and bright labeling in a cell-type specific manner
Depositing lab: Minmin Luo. Depositing organization: National Institute of Biological Sciences, Beijing. Publication: Cell-type-specific and projection-specific brain-wide reconstruction of single neurons. Lin R, Wang R, Yuan J, Feng Q, Zhou Y, Zeng S, Ren M, Jiang S, Ni H, Zhou C, Gong H, Luo M. Nat Methods. 2018 Nov 19. pii: 10.1038/s41592-018-0184-y. doi: 10.1038/s41592-018-0184-y. PubMed 30455464.
Backbone
  Vector backbone: pAAV2
  Vector type: AAV
Growth in bacteria
  Bacterial resistance: Ampicillin, 100 μg/mL
  Growth temperature: 30°C
  Growth strain: NEB Stable
  Copy number: Unknown
Gene/Insert
  Gene/Insert name: TRE-DIO-FLPo
  Species: Synthetic
  Promoter: TRE
  Cloning method: Gibson Cloning
  Sequencing primers: 5′ Unknown
Terms and licenses: Academic/Nonprofit Terms; Industry Terms: Not Available to Industry
How to cite: pAAV-TRE-DIO-FLPo was a gift from Minmin Luo (Addgene plasmid # 118027 ; http://n2t.net/addgene:118027 ; RRID:Addgene_118027)
